>Addgene plasmid #60305 | pGL4.23 C3_25 | addgene partial sequence | sequence record 98006 | RVprimer3 5'-CTAGCAAAATAGGCTGTCCC-3'
TTTCTCTGGCCTAACTGGCCGGTACCTGAGCTCCCGTCGACGAATTCTGCAGATATCACAAGTTTGTACA
AAAAAGCAGGCTCCGCGGCCGCCCCCTTCACCGAAGGGCAGAGAGGAGCAGAGCCATAGGTCATGGTATT
AACCACTGCCACTGAATTTTCGATCCTTCCATTAAGAGAGCCAACAAATATAGAAAGAGACCTATTTCTA
GCCTATCTAGACGAAGAATTAGATGAGTACATTTAACTCCCACTTTGCTGTCCTGTAGCCCCCAAGCCAC
TGGCTCCTTGGCAGAAAAATTCACCTTCCCCTCCACTTCCAGATTTACATATATGGGTGTAGCTTTACTC
TGGAGTAGAAAGGCTGTCGCTCAAGTTCTGTGTAAAGGATAAACCTTTTACCTGTGTTGACAGAACTCCA
CAGGGCAGGCCAGGCAAATGAATATGCTTGTTGCTAGGATACCACACTGTTTCCATGACAGCAGGCCACT
GCTGTTTGCTACTCTCTTGACCACTAGCACACACACCTGTTCCTTA
