>Addgene plasmid #60305 | pGL4.23 C3_25 | addgene partial sequence | sequence record 98069 | ColEterm 5'-agctgataccgctcgccgcagccgaacg-3'
AGTTGCATGATAAAGAAGACAGTCATAAGTGCGGCGACGATAGTCATGCCCCGCGCCCACCGGAAGGAGC
TGACTGGGTTGAAGGCTCTCAAGGGCATCGGTCGACGGATCCTTATCGATTTTACCACATTTGTAGAGGT
TTTACTTGCTTTAAAAAACCTCCCACACCTCCCCCTGAACCTGAAACATAAAATGAATGCAATTGTTGTT
GTTAACTTGTTTATTGCAGCTTATAATGGTTACAAATAAAGCAATAGCATCACAAATTTCACAAATAAAG
CATTTTTTTCACTGCATTCTAGTTGTGGTTTGTCCAAACTCATCAATGTATCTTATCATGTCTGCTCGAA
GCGGCCGGCCGCCCCGACTCTAGAATTATTACACGGCGATCTTGCCGCCCTTCTTGGCCTTAATGAGAAT
CTCGCGGATCTTGCGGGCGTCCAACTTGCCGGTCAGTCCTTTAGGCACCTCGTCCACGAACACAACACCA
CCGCGCAGCTTCTTGGCGGTTGTAACCTGGCTGGCCACATAGTCCACGATCTCCTTCTCGGTCATGGTTT
TACCGTGTTCCAGCACGACGACTGCGGCGGGCAGCTCGCCGGCATCGTCGTCGGGCA
