[The description below was written by a language model from this plasmid's Addgene catalogue record.]
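Description:
pGL4.23 C3_25 is a mammalian luciferase reporter plasmid built on pGL4.23-GW, a Gateway-adapted version of the pGL4.23 reporter backbone (4283 bp without insert). It is propagated in E. coli under ampicillin selection. The record does not state the copy number or name the origin of replication, and no feature table is provided, so the layout of the elements can only be inferred from the catalogue fields.

The insert is a human non-coding genomic fragment annotated as a ROCK1 enhancer, which the depositor classifies as an enhancer active in human pancreatic islets. It was amplified from chromosome 18, at coordinates given in the hg18 assembly that span roughly 670 bp, and introduced by Gateway recombination. In this design the candidate regulatory element is combined with a minimal promoter that drives luc2, a firefly luciferase reporter gene. The minimal promoter alone gives only low basal transcription, so an increase in luciferase signal after transfection reflects the ability of the cloned fragment to stimulate transcription. The catalogue lists luciferase as a "C-terminal tag on the backbone", but because the insert is an enhancer rather than a coding sequence, this is best read as the reporter lying downstream of the insert and not as a protein fusion.

The construct is suited to transient-transfection enhancer assays in mammalian cells, in which reporter output is compared with the empty vector or other control fragments. It belongs to a study of pancreatic islet enhancer clusters and their relationship to variants associated with type 2 diabetes risk.
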