Addgene plasmid #60305: pGL4.23 C3_25
Purpose: This plasmid contains a human pancreatic islet active enhancer, a minimal promoter and a luc2 gene.
Depositing lab: Jorge Ferrer. Depositing organization: Imperial College London. Publication: Pancreatic islet enhancer clusters enriched in type 2 diabetes risk-associated variants. Pasquali L, Gaulton KJ, Rodriguez-Segui SA, Mularoni L, Miguel-Escalada I, Akerman I, Tena JJ, Moran I, Gomez-Marin C, van de Bunt M, Ponsa-Cobas J, Castro N, Nammo T, Cebola I, Garcia-Hurtado J, Maestro MA, Pattou F, Piemonti L, Berney T, Gloyn AL, Ravassard P, Gomez-Skarmeta JL, Muller F, McCarthy MI, Ferrer J. Nat Genet. 2014 Feb;46(2):136-43. doi: 10.1038/ng.2870. Epub 2014 Jan 12. PubMed 24413736.
Backbone
  Vector backbone: pGL4.23-GW
  Backbone manufacturer: Ferrer Lab
  Backbone size w/o insert (bp): 4283
  Vector type: Mammalian Expression, Luciferase
Growth in bacteria
  Bacterial resistance: Ampicillin, 100 μg/mL
  Growth temperature: 37°C
  Growth strain: DH5alpha
  Copy number: Unknown
Gene/Insert
  Gene/Insert name: ROCK1 enhancer (alt name: ROCK1)
  Species: H. sapiens (human)
  Entrez Gene: ROCK1 (a.k.a. P160ROCK, ROCK-I)
  Tag / fusion protein: Luciferase (C terminal on backbone)
  Cloning method: Gateway Cloning
  Sequencing primers: 5′ RVprimer3 (Promega): CTAGCAAAATAGGCTGTCCC
Terms and licenses: Academic/Nonprofit Terms; Industry Terms: Not Available to Industry
Depositor comments: chromosome : chr18; start: 17001455 end: 17002128 (genomic position corresponds to the version of the human genome hg18) Fw primer used for cloning: CACCGAAGGGCAGAGAGGAGCA Rv primer used for cloning: TCTTCTGTGGCACATGGTGGGCTA
How to cite: pGL4.23 C3_25 was a gift from Jorge Ferrer (Addgene plasmid # 60305 ; http://n2t.net/addgene:60305 ; RRID:Addgene_60305)
